Addgene plasmid #15664: pRetrosuper USP28 shRNA-3
Depositing lab: Martin Eilers. Depositing organization: Philipps-Universitaet Marburg. Publication: The ubiquitin-specific protease USP28 is required for MYC stability. Popov N, Wanzel M, Madiredjo M, Zhang D, Beijersbergen R, Bernards R, Moll R, Elledge SJ, Eilers M. Nat Cell Biol. 2007 Jul . 9(7):765-74. 10.1038/ncb1601 PubMed 17558397.
Backbone
  Vector backbone: pRetrosuper
  Backbone size w/o insert (bp): 6400
  Vector type: Mammalian Expression, Retroviral, RNAi
  Selectable markers: Puromycin
Growth in bacteria
  Bacterial resistance: Ampicillin, 100 μg/mL
  Growth temperature: 37°C
  Growth strain: DH5alpha
  Copy number: High Copy
Gene/Insert
  Gene/Insert name: USP28 shRNA (alt name: USP28)
  Species: H. sapiens (human)
  Insert size (bp): 64
  Entrez Gene: USP28
  Cloning method: Restriction Enzyme; 5′ cloning site BglII? (not destroyed); 3′ cloning site HindIII (not destroyed)
  Sequencing primers: 5′ H1
Terms and licenses: Academic/Nonprofit Terms; Industry Terms: Not Available to Industry
Depositor comments: hairpin targets the sequence: GTATGGACAAGAGCGTTGGT
How to cite: pRetrosuper USP28 shRNA-3 was a gift from Martin Eilers (Addgene plasmid # 15664 ; http://n2t.net/addgene:15664 ; RRID:Addgene_15664)
