[The description below was written by a language model from this plasmid's Addgene catalogue record.]
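Description:
pRetrosuper USP28 shRNA-3 is a retroviral RNA interference vector built on the pRetrosuper backbone (about 6.4 kb without insert) and designed to knock down human USP28, a ubiquitin-specific protease, in mammalian cells. The payload is a 64 bp short-hairpin oligonucleotide cloned by restriction digestion, with HindIII at the 3′ end and what the record tentatively lists as BglII at the 5′ end; both sites are noted as retained. The name indicates that this is one of several hairpins made against the same gene.

The record does not explicitly name the promoter, but the listed sequencing primer is an H1 primer, which fits the usual pRetrosuper design in which an RNA polymerase III H1 promoter drives the hairpin transcript. That transcript folds into a stem-loop and is processed by the cellular RNAi machinery into an siRNA directed against USP28 mRNA. Because the vector is retroviral, it can be packaged into virus particles in a suitable packaging cell line and delivered by infection, giving stable integration of the shRNA cassette. Transduced mammalian cells are selected with puromycin. In bacteria the plasmid is maintained at high copy number under ampicillin selection. No feature table accompanies the record, so the LTRs, packaging signal, origin of replication and the promoter driving the puromycin marker are not individually documented.

The associated publication concerns the requirement of USP28 for MYC protein stability, so the construct serves for stable loss-of-function studies of USP28 in human cells, such as testing how its depletion affects MYC levels.
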