>Addgene plasmid #15664 | pRetrosuper USP28 shRNA-3 | addgene partial sequence | sequence record 22201 | H1 5'-tcgctatgtgttctgggaaa-3'
GTTCTGTATGAGACCACAGATCCCCGTATGGACAAGAGCGTTGGTTCAAGAGACCAACGCTCTTGTCCAT
ACTTTTTGGAAAAGCTTATCGATACCGTCGACCTCGAGAGATCGATCTAATTCCGGCGCCTAGAGAAGGA
GTGAGGGCTGGATAAAGGGAGGATCGAGGCGGGGTCGAACGAGGAGGTTCAAGGGGGAGAGACGGGGCGG
ATGGAGGAAGAGGAGGCGGAGGCTTAGGGTGTACAAAGGGCTTGACCCAGGGAGGGGGGTCAAAAGCCAA
GGCTTCCCAGGTCACGATGTAGGGGACCTGGTCTGGGTGTCCATGCGGGCCAGGTGAAAAGACCTTGATC
TTAACCTGGGTGATGAGGTCTCGGTTAAAGGTGCCGTCTCGCGGCCATCCGACGTTAAAGGTTGGCCATT
CTGCAGAGCAGAAGGTAACCCAACGTCTCTTCTTGACATCTACCGACTGGTTGTGAGCGATCCGCTCGAC
ATCTTTCCAGTGACCTAAGGTCAAACTTAAGGGAGTGGTAACAGTCTGGCCCTAATTTTCAGACAAATAC
AGAAACACAGTCAGACAGAGACAACACAGAACGATGCTGCAGCGCTGCAGCAGACAAGACGCGCGGCTTC
GGTTCCAAACCGAAAGCAAAAATTCAGACGGAGGCGGGAACTGTTTTAGGTTCTCGTCTCCTACCAGAAC
CACATATCCTGACGGGGTCGGATTCCACATCGACTCCCTTCCTCAGGTCGGGCCACAAAAACGGCCCCCA
AAGTCCCTGGGACGTCTCCCAGGGTTGCGGCCGGGTGTTCAGAACTCGTCAGTTCCACCACGGGTCCGCC
AGATACAGAGCTAGTTAGCTAACTAGTACAGACGCAGGCGCAACATTAGATGCCGGCACAAACCCGCCCA
AAGACGGAGACGGACCCGAAACG
